Addgene plasmid #22091: mSprouty1/3B14
Depositing lab: Gail Martin. Depositing organization: University of California, San Francisco (UCSF). Publication: Vertebrate Sprouty genes are induced by FGF signaling and can cause chondrodysplasia when overexpressed. Minowada G, Jarvis LA, Chi CL, Neubuser A, Sun X, Hacohen N, Krasnow MA, Martin GR. Development. 1999 Oct . 126(20):4465-75. PubMed 10498682.
Backbone
  Vector backbone: pBluescript
  Backbone size w/o insert (bp): 4000
Growth in bacteria
  Bacterial resistance: Ampicillin, 100 μg/mL
  Growth temperature: 37°C
  Growth strain: DH5alpha
  Copy number: High Copy
Gene/Insert
  Gene/Insert name: Sprouty 1
  Species: M. musculus (mouse)
  Insert size (bp): 1500
  Entrez Gene: Spry1 (a.k.a. sprouty1, spry-1)
  Cloning method: Restriction Enzyme; 5′ cloning site EcoRI (not destroyed); 3′ cloning site XhoI (not destroyed)
  Sequencing primers: 5′ T3; 3′ T7
Terms and licenses: Academic/Nonprofit Terms; Industry Terms: Not Available to Industry
Depositor comments: Mouse Sprouty1 cDNA clone was isolated from Lambda Zap mouse cDNA library. The insert contains the complete coding region as well as some 5' and 3' UTR sequences. The 4kb vector is presumed to be pBluescript with extra sequences from Lambda Zap plasmid. For antisense probe, linearize the plasmid with EcoRI and use T7 Polymerase. The transcript should be approximately 1.5kb.
How to cite: mSprouty1/3B14 was a gift from Gail Martin (Addgene plasmid # 22091 ; http://n2t.net/addgene:22091 ; RRID:Addgene_22091)
