[The description below was written by a language model from this plasmid's Addgene catalogue record.]
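Description:
mSprouty1/3B14 is a bacterial cloning plasmid carrying a mouse Sprouty1 (Spry1) cDNA in a pBluescript-type backbone. The clone was isolated from a Lambda Zap mouse cDNA library, and the vector portion is recorded as about 4 kb, larger than standard pBluescript. The depositor presumes this reflects extra sequence carried over from the Lambda Zap plasmid, so the exact backbone composition is not fully defined in the record. The plasmid is maintained at high copy number in E. coli under ampicillin selection. No feature table is provided, so individual backbone elements beyond those implied by the pBluescript name are not documented.

The insert is approximately 1.5 kb and lies between EcoRI (5′) and XhoI (3′) sites, both of which remain intact. It contains the complete Spry1 coding region together with some 5′ and 3′ untranslated sequence. The insert is flanked by the T3 and T7 phage promoter regions, which serve as sequencing primer sites on the 5′ and 3′ sides respectively and allow in vitro transcription of either strand. There is no eukaryotic promoter recorded, so the construct is not an expression vector for mammalian cells. Its stated use is as a template for riboprobe synthesis: linearising at the EcoRI site and transcribing with T7 polymerase yields an antisense transcript of roughly 1.5 kb. Such probes suit in situ hybridisation studies of Spry1 expression, in keeping with the associated work showing that vertebrate Sprouty genes are induced by FGF signalling. The plasmid can also serve as a source of the full-length mouse Spry1 coding sequence for subcloning.
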