>Addgene plasmid #22091 | mSprouty1/3B14 | addgene partial sequence | sequence record 27862 | 22091 with T3
GGCGGCCGCTCTAGAACTAGTGGATCCCCCGGGCTGCAGGAATTCGGCACGAGCCGCAGCCAGAGCTCTG
CGGGCTAAGGAGCGGCTGCGAGCGGCGTGCATGTGCCGGGAGGGCCGGCCCCAGGCTCTGCACTAGCCGG
CGTGGCGACTGCGGGGACGCGGACCTGCGGGGACCCGAGAGCCCGGGACGACGCCGGGCCGCGCGCCTGA
CGACCGGGACGGGACGGTGCTGTGGAGCGGGCGCCGCGCGCACCCGGCGGATGTCCCCGAGCCGCCCTCG
GCCGCCGCCAACCGCGGAGAAGCGCCCCTGCCCGGGGGCCGCCGAGGCCGCAGCGCGGGCCATGCGCGCC
CGGCCGCCCCGCCGCGCTTGATGCGGCGCGCGCTCCGCCCGCTCGGCGCCCCCGGCCGGCGCCGCGGAGG
CCGAGGATTTCAGATGCATGGCAGATTTCCGCTGACTGCTGGAACTGGAGATCACTCCACATGGATTCCC
CAAGTCAGCATGGCAGCCACACTTCGCTAGTGGTGATTCAGCCACCGGCTGT
